>Addgene plasmid #83395 | His8:MBP-tev-Phe-eΔK-Flv | addgene full sequence | sequence record 175037 | Addgene NGS Result
AGGCGGTTTGCGTATTGGGCGCCAGGGTGGTTTTTCTTTTCACCAGTGAGACGGGCAACAGCTGATTGCC
CTTCACCGCCTGGCCCTGAGAGAGTTGCAGCAAGCGGTCCACGCTGGTTTGCCCCAGCAGGCGAAAATCC
TGTTTGATGGTGGTTAACGGCGGGATATAACATGAGCTGTCTTCGGTATCGTCGTATCCCACTACCGAGA
TATCCGCACCAACGCGCAGCCCGGACTCGGTAATGGCGCGCATTGCGCCCAGCGCCATCTGATCGTTGGC
AACCAGCATCGCAGTGGGAACGATGCCCTCATTCAGCATTTGCATGGTTTGTTGAAAACCGGACATGGCA
CTCCAGTCGCCTTCCCGTTCCGCTATCGGCTGAATTTGATTGCGAGTGAGATATTTATGCCAGCCAGCCA
GACGCAGACGCGCCGAGACAGAACTTAATGGGCCCGCTAACAGCGCGATTTGCTGGTGACCCAATGCGAC
CAGATGCTCCACGCCCAGTCGCGTACCGTCTTCATGGGAGAAAATAATACTGTTGATGGGTGTCTGGTCA
GAGACATCAAGAAATAACGCCGGAACATTAGTGCAGGCAGCTTCCACAGCAATGGCATCCTGGTCATCCA
GCGGATAGTTAATGATCAGCCCACTGACGCGTTGCGCGAGAAGATTGTGCACCGCCGCTTTACAGGCTTC
GACGCCGCTTCGTTCTACCATCGACACCACCACGCTGGCACCCAGTTGATCGGCGCGAGATTTAATCGCC
GCGACAATTTGCGACGGCGCGTGCAGGGCCAGACTGGAGGTGGCAACGCCAATCAGCAACGACTGTTTGC
CCGCCAGTTGTTGTGCCACGCGGTTGGGAATGTAATTCAGCTCCGCCATCGCCGCTTCCACTTTTTCCCG
CGTTTTCGCAGAAACGTGGCTGGCCTGGTTCACCACGCGGGAAACGGTCTGATAAGAGACACCGGCATAC
TCTGCGACATCGTATAACGTTACTGGTTTCACATTCACCACCCTGAATTGACTCTCTTCCGGGCGCTATC
ATGCCATACCGCGAAAGGTTTTGCACCATTCGATGGTGTCGGAATTTCGGGCAGCGTTGGGTCCTGGCCA
CGGGTGCGCATGATCTAGAGCTGCCTCGCGCGTTTCGGTGATGACGGTGAAAACCTCTGACACATGCAGC
TCCCGGAGACGGTCACAGCTTGTCTGTAAGCGGATGCCGGGAGCAGACAAGCCCGTCAGGGCGCGTCAGC
GGGTGTTGGCGGGTGTCGGGGCGCAGCCATGACCCAGTCACGTAGCGATAGCGGAGTGTATACTGGCTTA
ACTATGCGGCATCAGAGCAGATTGTACTGAGAGTGCACCATATGCGGTGTGAAATACCGCACAGATGCGT
AAGGAGAAAATACCGCATCAGGCGCTCTTCCGCTTCCTCGCTCACTGACTCGCTGCGCTCGGTCGTTCGG
CTGCGGCGAGCGGTATCAGCTCACTCAAAGGCGGTAATACGGTTATCCACAGAATCAGGGGATAACGCAG
GAAAGAACATGTGAGCAAAAGGCCAGCAAAAGGCCAGGAACCGTAAAAAGGCCGCGTTGCTGGCGTTTTT
CCATAGGCTCCGCCCCCCTGACGAGCATCACAAAAATCGACGCTCAAGTCAGAGGTGGCGAAACCCGACA
GGACTATAAAGATACCAGGCGTTTCCCCCTGGAAGCTCCCTCGTGCGCTCTCCTGTTCCGACCCTGCCGC
TTACCGGATACCTGTCCGCCTTTCTCCCTTCGGGAAGCGTGGCGCTTTCTCATAGCTCACGCTGTAGGTA
TCTCAGTTCGGTGTAGGTCGTTCGCTCCAAGCTGGGCTGTGTGCACGAACCCCCCGTTCAGCCCGACCGC
TGCGCCTTATCCGGTAACTATCGTCTTGAGTCCAACCCGGTAAGACACGACTTATCGCCACTGGCAGCAG
CCACTGGTAACAGGATTAGCAGAGCGAGGTATGTAGGCGGTGCTACAGAGTTCTTGAAGTGGTGGCCTAA
CTACGGCTACACTAGAAGGACAGTATTTGGTATCTGCGCTCTGCTGAAGCCAGTTACCTTCGGAAAAAGA
GTTGGTAGCTCTTGATCCGGCAAACAAACCACCGCTGGTAGCGGTGGTTTTTTTGTTTGCAAGCAGCAGA
TTACGCGCAGAAAAAAAGGATCTCAAGAAGATCCTTTGATCTTTTCTACGGGGTCTGACGCTCAGTGGAA
CGAAAACTCACGTTAAGGGATTTTGGTCATGAGATTATCAAAAAGGATCTTCACCTAGATCCTTTTAAAT
TAAAAATGAAGTTTTAAATCAATCTAAAGTATATATGAGTAAACTTGGTCTGACAGTTACCAATGCTTAA
TCAGTGAGGCACCTATCTCAGCGATCTGTCTATTTCGTTCATCCATAGTTGCCTGACTCCCCGTCGTGTA
GATAACTACGATACGGGAGGGCTTACCATCTGGCCCCAGTGCTGCAATGATACCGCGAGACCCACGCTCA
CCGGCTCCAGATTTATCAGCAATAAACCAGCCAGCCGGAAGGGCCGAGCGCAGAAGTGGTCCTGCAACTT
TATCCGCCTCCATCCAGTCTATTAATTGTTGCCGGGAAGCTAGAGTAAGTAGTTCGCCAGTTAATAGTTT
GCGCAACGTTGTTGCCATTGCTACAGGCATCGTGGTGTCACGCTCGTCGTTTGGTATGGCTTCATTCAGC
TCCGGTTCCCAACGATCAAGGCGAGTTACATGATCCCCCATGTTGTGCAAAAAAGCGGTTAGCTCCTTCG
GTCCTCCGATCGTTGTCAGAAGTAAGTTGGCCGCAGTGTTATCACTCATGGTTATGGCAGCACTGCATAA
TTCTCTTACTGTCATGCCATCCGTAAGATGCTTTTCTGTGACTGGTGAGTACTCAACCAAGTCATTCTGA
GAATAGTGTATGCGGCGACCGAGTTGCTCTTGCCCGGCGTCAATACGGGATAATACCGCGCCACATAGCA
GAACTTTAAAAGTGCTCATCATTGGAAAACGTTCTTCGGGGCGAAAACTCTCAAGGATCTTACCGCTGTT
GAGATCCAGTTCGATGTAACCCACTCGTGCACCCAACTGATCTTCAGCATCTTTTACTTTCACCAGCGTT
TCTGGGTGAGCAAAAACAGGAAGGCAAAATGCCGCAAAAAAGGGAATAAGGGCGACACGGAAATGTTGAA
TACTCATACTCTTCCTTTTTCAATATTATTGAAGCATTTATCAGGGTTATTGTCTCATGAGCGGATACAT
ATTTGAATGTATTTAGAAAAATAAACAAATAGGGGTTCCGCGCACATTTCCCCGAAAAGTGCCACCTGAC
GTCTAAGAAACCATTATTATCATGACATTAACCTATAAAAATAGGCGTATCACGAGGCCCTTTCGTCTTC
ACCTCGAGAAATCATAAAAAATTTATTTGCTTTGTGAGCGGATAACAATTATAATAGATTCAATTGTGAG
CGGATAACAATTTCACACAGAATTCATTAAAGAGGAGAAATTAACCATGGGACATCACCATCATCACCAT
CACCATTCAAAAATCGAAGAAGGTAAACTGGTAATCTGGATTAACGGCGATAAAGGCTATAACGGTCTCG
CTGAAGTCGGTAAGAAATTCGAGAAAGATACCGGAATTAAAGTCACCGTTGAGCATCCGGATAAACTGGA
AGAGAAATTCCCACAGGTTGCGGCAACTGGCGATGGCCCTGACATTATCTTCTGGGCACACGACCGCTTT
GGTGGCTACGCTCAATCTGGCCTGTTGGCTGAAATCACCCCGGACAAAGCGTTCCAGGACAAGCTGTATC
CGTTTACCTGGGATGCCGTACGTTACAACGGCAAGCTGATTGCTTACCCGATCGCTGTTGAAGCGTTATC
GCTGATTTATAACAAAGATCTGCTGCCGAACCCGCCAAAAACCTGGGAAGAGATCCCGGCGCTGGATAAA
GAACTGAAAGCGAAAGGTAAGAGCGCGCTGATGTTCAACCTGCAAGAACCGTACTTCACCTGGCCGCTGA
TTGCTGCTGACGGGGGTTATGCGTTCAAGTATGAAAACGGCAAGTACGACATTAAAGACGTGGGCGTGGA
TAACGCTGGCGCGAAAGCGGGTCTGACCTTCCTGGTTGACCTGATTAAAAACAAACACATGAATGCAGAC
ACCGATTACTCCATCGCAGAAGCTGCCTTTAATAAAGGCGAAACAGCGATGACCATCAACGGCCCGTGGG
CATGGTCCAACATCGACACCAGCAAAGTGAATTATGGTGTAACGGTACTGCCGACCTTCAAGGGTCAACC
ATCCAAACCGTTCGTTGGCGTGCTGAGCGCAGGTATTAACGCCGCCAGTCCGAACAAAGAGCTGGCAAAA
GAGTTCCTCGAAAACTATCTGCTGACTGATGAAGGTCTGGAAGCGGTTAATAAAGACAAACCGCTGGGTG
CCGTAGCGCTGAAGTCTTACGAGGAAGAGTTGGCGAAAGATCCACGTATTGCCGCCACTATGGAAAACGC
CCAGAAAGGTGAAATCATGCCGAACATCCCGCAGATGTCCGCTTTCTGGTATGCCGTGCGTACTGCGGTG
ATCAACGCCGCCAGCGGTCGTCAGACTGTCGATGAAGCCCTGAAAGACGCGCAGACTAATTCGAGCTCGA
ACAACAACAACAATAACAATAACAACAACCTCGGGATCGACGAAAACCTGTACCTCACAAGTTTGTACAA
AAAAGCAGGCTTAGAGAATCTTTATTTTCAGTTCCACGGATCTGGAGCTTGGCTGTTGCCCGTCTCACTG
GTGAGAAGAAGAACCACCCTGGCGCCCAATACGCAAACCGCCTCTCCCCGCGCGTTGGCCGATTCATTAA
TGCAGGGAATGGGATCCTACCCATACGATGTTCCTGACTATGCGGGCTATCCCTATGACGTCCCGGACTA
TGCAGGATCCTATCCATACGACGTTCCAGATTACGCTGGTGCTGCAGATATCACTCTTATCAGCGGCAGC
ACCCTCGGCGGTGCCGAATATGTAGCAGAACACCTGGCTGAAAAGCTGGAAGAGGCGGGTTTTACCACCG
AAACGCTGCACGGTCCGCTGTTGGAAGATTTATCTGCCTCGGGGATCTGGCTGATTATCAGCTCCACCCA
CGGTGCCGGAGATATTCCGGACAACCTTTCTCCTTTCTATGAAGCATTGCAGGAACAGAAGCCCGATCTT
TCTGCGGTCCGCTTTGGCGCAATCGGTATTGGTAGTCGTGAATATGACACCTTTTGTGGGGCTATCGATA
AACTCGAGGCAGAACTCAAAGATTCCGGTGCAAAACAGACAGGCGAAACACTGAAGATCAACATTCTTGA
TCACGACATTCCGGAAGATCCGGCAGAAGAATGGCTGGGATCGTGGATTAATTTACTCAAATAATGATAC
CCAGCTTTCTTGTACAAAGTGGTGATGGCGCGCCTGTAGGACGTCGACGGTACCATCGATACGCGTTCGA
AGCTTAATTAGCTGAGCTTGGACTCCTGTTGATAGATCCAGTAATGACCTCAGAACTCCATCTGGATTTG
TTCAGAACGCTCGGTTGCCGCCGGGCGTTTTTTATTGGTGAGAATCCAAGCTAGCTTGGCGAGATTTTCA
GGAGCTAAGGAAGCTAAAATGGAGAAAAAAATCACTGGATATACCACCGTTGATATATCCCAATGGCATC
GTAAAGAACATTTTGAGGCATTTCAGTCAGTTGCTCAATGTACCTATAACCAGACCGTTCAGCTGGATAT
TACGGCCTTTTTAAAGACCGTAAAGAAAAATAAGCACAAGTTTTATCCGGCCTTTATTCACATTCTTGCC
CGCCTGATGAATGCTCATCCGGAATTTCGTATGGCAATGAAAGACGGTGAGCTGGTGATATGGGATAGTG
TTCACCCTTGTTACACCGTTTTCCATGAGCAAACTGAAACGTTTTCATCGCTCTGGAGTGAATACCACGA
CGATTTCCGGCAGTTTCTACACATATATTCGCAAGATGTGGCGTGTTACGGTGAAAACCTGGCCTATTTC
CCTAAAGGGTTTATTGAGAATATGTTTTTCGTCTCAGCCAATCCCTGGGTGAGTTTCACCAGTTTTGATT
TAAACGTGGCCAATATGGACAACTTCTTCGCCCCCGTTTTCACCATGGGCAAATATTATACGCAAGGCGA
CAAGGTGCTGATGCCGCTGGCGATTCAGGTTCATCATGCCGTTTGTGATGGCTTCCATGTCGGCAGAATG
CTTAATGAATTACAACAGTACTGCGATGAGTGGCAGGGCGGGGCGTAATTTTTTTAAGGCAGTTATTGGT
GCCCTTAAACGCCTGGGGTAATGACTCTCTAGCTTGAGGCATCAAATAAAACGAAAGGCTCAGTCGAAAG
ACTGGGCCTTTCGTTTTATCTGTTGTTTGTCGGTGAACGCTCTCCTGAGTAGGACAAATCCGCCCTCTAG
ATTACGTGCAGTCGATGATAAGCTGTCAAACATGAGAATTGTGCCTAATGAGTGAGCTAACTTACATTAA
TTGCGTTGCGCTCACTGCCCGCTTTCCAGTCGGGAAACCTGTCGTGCCAGCTGCATTAATGAATCGGCCA
ACGCGCGGGGAG
Features (pLannotate 1.2.2; 22 found; start..end, strand, type, name):
   1013..1090    -  promoter       lacIq promoter: lacI (mutant); In the lacIq allele, a single base change in the promoter boosts expression of the lacI gene about 10-fold.
   1139..1180    +  CDS            rop (fragment): Rop protein, which maintains plasmids at low copy number; rop
   1282..1422    +  misc_feature   bom: basis of mobility region from pBR322
   1608..2196    -  rep_origin     ori: high-copy-number ColE1/pMB1/pBR322/pUC origin of replication
   2367..3227    -  CDS            AmpR: β-lactamase; bla; confers resistance to ampicillin, carbenicillin, and related antibiotics
   3228..3332    -  promoter       AmpR promoter: bla
   3442..3486    +  promoter       T5 promoter: bacteriophage T5 promoter for E. coli RNA polymerase, with embedded lac operator
   3494..3510    +  protein_bind   lac operator: The lac repressor binds to the lac operator to inhibit transcription in E. coli. This inhibition can be relieved by adding lactose or isopropyl-β-D-thiogalactopyranoside (IPTG). lac repressor encoded by lacI
   3580..4677    +  CDS            MBP: maltose binding protein from E. coli; malE (mutated); This version of the gene does not encode a signal sequence, so MBP will remain in the cytosol.
   4747..4771    +  protein_bind   attB1: mutant version of attB; recombination site for the Gateway® BP reaction BP Clonase™
   4774..4791    +  CDS            capTEV™ (fragment): composite tag for in vivo biotinylation, TEV protease cleavage, and 6xHis tagging
   4812..4905    +  CDS            lacI (fragment): lac repressor; lacI; The lac repressor binds to the lac operator to inhibit transcription in E. coli. This inhibition can be relieved by adding lactose or isopropyl-β-D-thiogalactopyranoside (IPTG).
   4918..5007    +  CDS            3xHA: three tandem HA epitope tags
   5014..5451    +  CDS            mioC: MIOC_ECOLI - Also known as yieB. Experimental evidence at protein level: Swiss-Prot protein existence level 1. Probable electron transporter required for biotin synthase activity. From Escherichia coli (strain K12).
   5459..5483    -  protein_bind   attB2: mutant version of attB; recombination site for the Gateway® BP reaction BP Clonase™
   5551..5645    +  terminator     lambda t0 terminator: transcription terminator from phage lambda
   5660..5688    +  promoter       cat promoter (fragment): promoter of the E. coli cat gene encoding chloramphenicol acetyltransferase
   5689..6345    +  CDS            cat: CAT_ECOLX - Experimental evidence at protein level: Swiss-Prot protein existence level 1. This enzyme is an effector of chloramphenicol resistance in bacteria. From Escherichia coli. This protein is used as a marker in many commonly used cloning vectors, such as pACYC184.
   6413..6499    +  terminator     rrnB T1 terminator: Escherichia coli rrnB; transcription terminator T1 from the E. coli rrnB gene
   6522..6539    -  promoter       tet promoter (fragment): E. coli promoter for tetracycline efflux protein gene
   6558..6579    -  protein_bind   CAP binding site: CAP binding activates transcription in the presence of cAMP. E. coli catabolite activator protein
   6592..1012    -  CDS            lacI (across the origin): lac repressor; lacI; The lac repressor binds to the lac operator to inhibit transcription in E. coli. This inhibition can be relieved by adding lactose or isopropyl-β-D-thiogalactopyranoside (IPTG).
