[The description below was written by a language model from this plasmid's Addgene catalogue record and pLannotate feature annotations shown in this document.]
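Description:
His8:MBP-tev-Phe-eΔK-Flv is a 6.6 kb bacterial expression plasmid built on the Gateway-compatible pVP16 backbone and intended for recombinant protein production in E. coli (BL21 is the listed strain). It replicates from a high-copy ColE1/pMB1-type origin, next to a bom region and a remnant of rop, and is selected with ampicillin through the bla gene. A chloramphenicol acetyltransferase gene with a partial cat promoter is also annotated downstream of the expression cassette, although the catalogue lists only ampicillin as the selection. A full-length lacI gene driven by the lacIq promoter supplies repressor in cis.

Expression runs from a phage T5 promoter with lac operator sequences, so it is repressed by LacI and inducible with IPTG, and it ends at the lambda t0 terminator. The open reading frame begins with the backbone-encoded 8xHis tag and a signal-less, cytosolic maltose-binding protein for purification and solubility. After attB1 comes a TEV protease site. By the construct name, cleavage there is meant to expose an N-terminal phenylalanine. This is followed by a short linker (eΔK) that pLannotate identifies as a lacI fragment, whereas the catalogue calls it a lacZ derivative; the name suggests a lysine-free version. Then come a 3xHA epitope tag and the E. coli flavodoxin-like protein MioC (Flv), closed by attB2.

The purified, TEV-processed protein serves as an artificial N-end rule substrate. According to the record, this variant is used as a control in in vitro ubiquitination assays. The HA tag is available for immunodetection, and the flavin-binding reporter domain offers a possible additional means of detection.
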