Addgene plasmid #83395: His8:MBP-tev-Phe-eΔK-Flv
Purpose: bacterial expression vector pVP16 containing a derivative of E. coli lacZ fused with E. coli flavin binding protein MioC to be used - as control - in N-end rule in vitro ubiquitination studies
Depositing lab: Nico Dissmeyer. Depositing organization: Leibniz Institute of Plant Biochemistry (IPB).
Backbone
  Vector backbone: pVP16
  Vector type: Bacterial Expression, Synthetic Biology
Growth in bacteria
  Bacterial resistance: Ampicillin, 100 μg/mL
  Growth temperature: 37°C
  Growth strain: BL21
  Copy number: High Copy
Gene/Insert
  Gene/Insert name: flavin binding protein MioC
  Species: E. coli
  Insert size (bp): 450
  GenBank ID: WP_080028772.1
  Tag / fusion protein: 8xHis (N terminal on backbone); MBP (N terminal on backbone); 3xHA (N terminal on backbone)
  Cloning method: Gateway Cloning
  Sequencing primers: 5′ gatgtccgctttctggtatgc; 3′ GTTCTGAGGTCATTACTGG
Terms and licenses: Academic/Nonprofit Terms; Industry Terms: Not Available to Industry
How to cite: His8:MBP-tev-Phe-eΔK-Flv was a gift from Nico Dissmeyer (Addgene plasmid # 83395 ; http://n2t.net/addgene:83395 ; RRID:Addgene_83395)
